Addgene plasmid #233253: pLentiCRISPR V2 Neo sgITGA5_5
Purpose: Knock out of murine ITGA5
Depositing lab: David Bryant. Depositing organization: University of Glasgow. Publication: PTEN deficiency exposes a requirement for an ARF GTPase module for integrin-dependent invasion in ovarian cancer. Nikolatou K, Sandilands E, Roman-Fernandez A, Cumming EM, Freckmann E, Lilla S, Buetow L, McGarry L, Neilson M, Shaw R, Strachan D, Miller C, Huang DT, McNeish IA, Norman JC, Zanivan S, Bryant DM. EMBO J. 2023 Sep 18;42(18):e113987. doi: 10.15252/embj.2023113987. Epub 2023 Aug 14. PubMed 37577760.
Backbone
  Vector backbone: pLentiCRISPR V2 Neo
  Vector type: Lentiviral
Growth in bacteria
  Bacterial resistance: Ampicillin, 100 μg/mL
  Growth temperature: 37°C
  Growth strain: NEB Stable
  Copy number: High Copy
Gene/Insert
  Gene/Insert name: ITGA5
  gRNA/shRNA sequence: CAC CGC TTC GAG GTG GAA CTC CAA C
  Species: M. musculus (mouse)
  Entrez Gene: Itga5 (a.k.a. Cd49e, Fnra, VLA5)
  Cloning method: Restriction Enzyme; 5′ cloning site Unknown (unknown if destroyed)
Terms and licenses: Academic/Nonprofit Terms; Industry Terms: Not Available to Industry
How to cite: pLentiCRISPR V2 Neo sgITGA5_5 was a gift from David Bryant (Addgene plasmid # 233253 ; http://n2t.net/addgene:233253 ; RRID:Addgene_233253)
