[The description below was written by a language model from this plasmid's Addgene catalogue record and pLannotate feature annotations shown in this document.]
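Description:
pLentiCRISPR V2 Neo sgITGA5_5 is an all-in-one lentiviral CRISPR/Cas9 plasmid built on the pLentiCRISPR V2 Neo backbone and designed to knock out mouse Itga5 (integrin alpha-5, also known as Cd49e, Fnra or VLA5). It is maintained in E. coli as a high-copy plasmid through a ColE1/pUC-type origin and ampicillin resistance (bla). A recombination-tolerant strain is the recorded host, as is usual for LTR-containing vectors. The backbone also contains an f1 origin and an SV40/EM7-driven bleomycin/Zeocin resistance cassette. This cassette lies outside the LTRs and so is not part of the packaged viral genome.

The transfer cassette has a CMV enhancer/promoter fused to a truncated HIV-1 5' LTR, which drives genomic RNA production in packaging cells. This is followed by the Ψ packaging signal, a partial gag sequence, the RRE for Rev-dependent export, and a cPPT/CTS. A self-inactivating ΔU3 3' LTR closes the cassette. Between these elements, a human U6 Pol III promoter expresses the Itga5-targeting guide fused to the S. pyogenes gRNA scaffold. An EF-1α core promoter drives S. pyogenes Cas9, with a neomycin phosphotransferase coding sequence downstream, so that transduced cells can be selected with G418. The element linking Cas9 and NeoR is not annotated in the feature table. A WPRE downstream of the cassette enhances transcript expression.

After packaging with helper plasmids supplied in trans, the virus delivers nuclease, guide and selection marker in a single integration event. The associated publication indicates use in studying integrin-dependent invasion in ovarian cancer models. The "_5" suffix suggests it is one of several guides against this gene, though the record does not say so.
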