Features (pLannotate 1.2.2; 33 found; start..end, strand, type, name):
     11..111     -  CDS            Rev (fragment): human immunodeficiency virus 1 (HIV-1) Rev protein; rev; enhances nuclear export of unspliced and incompletely spliced viral mRNAs
    488..721     -  misc_feature   RRE: The Rev response element (RRE) of HIV-1 allows for Rev-dependent mRNA export from the nucleus to the cytoplasm.
    867..1230    -  CDS            HIV-1 gag (fragment): gag protein from human immunodeficiency virus 1; gag
   1214..1339    -  misc_feature   HIV-1 Ψ: packaging signal of human immunodeficiency virus type 1
   1386..1566    -  LTR            5' LTR (truncated): truncated 5' long terminal repeat (LTR) from HIV-1
   1584..1783    -  promoter       CMV promoter: human cytomegalovirus (CMV) immediate early promoter
   1784..2163    -  enhancer       CMV enhancer: human cytomegalovirus immediate early enhancer
   2322..2374    +  misc_feature   bom (fragment): basis of mobility region from pBR322
   2433..2537    +  promoter       AmpR promoter: bla
   2538..3398    +  CDS            AmpR: β-lactamase; bla; confers resistance to ampicillin, carbenicillin, and related antibiotics
   3569..4157    +  rep_origin     ori: high-copy-number ColE1/pMB1/pBR322/pUC origin of replication
   4340..4432    +  CDS            lacI (fragment): lac repressor; lacI; The lac repressor binds to the lac operator to inhibit transcription in E. coli. This inhibition can be relieved by adding lactose or isopropyl-β-D-thiogalactopyranoside (IPTG).
   4445..4466    +  protein_bind   CAP binding site: CAP binding activates transcription in the presence of cAMP. E. coli catabolite activator protein
   4481..4511    +  promoter       lac promoter: promoter for the E. coli lac operon
   4515..4537    +  protein_bind   lac operator (fragment): The lac repressor binds to the lac operator to inhibit transcription in E. coli. This inhibition can be relieved by adding lactose or isopropyl-β-D-thiogalactopyranoside (IPTG). lac repressor encoded by lacI
   4608..4729    -  polyA_signal   SV40 poly(A) signal: SV40 polyadenylation signal
   4724..4849    -  CDS            ble (fragment): BLE_KLEPN - Experimental evidence at protein level: Swiss-Prot protein existence level 1. Binding protein with a strong affinity to the bleomycin family of antibiotics. Binds to CL990; an antimitotic-antibiotic compound. From Klebsiella pneumoniae.
   4859..5233    -  CDS            BleoR: antibiotic-binding protein; Sh ble from Streptoalloteichus hindustanus; confers resistance to bleomycin, phleomycin, and Zeocin™
   5252..5299    -  promoter       EM7 promoter: synthetic bacterial promoter&nbsp
   5347..5676    -  promoter       SV40 promoter: SV40 enhancer and early promoter
   5690..6118    -  rep_origin     f1 ori (sequence partly withheld): f1 bacteriophage origin of replication; arrow indicates direction of (+) strand synthesis
   6139..6160    -  promoter       SV40 promoter (fragment): SV40 enhancer and early promoter
   6164..6388    -  polyA_signal   bGH poly(A) signal: bovine growth hormone polyadenylation signal
   6420..6653    -  LTR            3' LTR (ΔU3): self-inactivating 3' long terminal repeat (LTR) from HIV-1
   6655..6674    -  misc_feature   cPPT/CTS (fragment): central polypurine tract and central termination sequence of HIV-1
   6725..7313    -  misc_feature   WPRE: woodchuck hepatitis virus posttranscriptional regulatory element
   7329..8121    -  CDS            NeoR/KanR (fragment): aminoglycoside phosphotransferase from Tn5; aph(3')-II (or nptII); confers resistance to neomycin, kanamycin, and G418 (Geneticin®)
   8259..12362   -  CDS            Cas9: Cas9 (Csn1) endonuclease from the Streptococcus pyogenes Type II CRISPR/Cas system generates RNA-guided double strand breaks in DNA
  12387..12598   -  promoter       EF-1α core promoter: core promoter for human elongation factor EF-1α
  12624..12642   -  CDS            small t antigen (fragment): SV40 (simian virus 40) small t antigen
  12660..12735   -  misc_RNA       gRNA scaffold: guide RNA scaffold for the Streptococcus pyogenes CRISPR/Cas9 system
  12765..13005   -  promoter       U6 promoter: RNA polymerase III promoter for human U6 snRNA
  13056..13173   -  misc_feature   cPPT/CTS: central polypurine tract and central termination sequence of HIV-1
>Addgene plasmid #233253 | pLentiCRISPR V2 Neo sgITGA5_5 | addgene full sequence | sequence record 465547 | Addgene NGS Result
ACGCAGTGCCGATCCGTTCACTAATCGAATGGATCTGTCTCTGTCTCTCTCTCCACCTTCTTCTTCTATT
CCTTCGGGCCTGTCGGGTCCCCTCGGGGTTGGGAGGTGGGTCTGAAACGATAATGGTGAATATCCCTGCC
TAACTCTATTCACTATAGAAAGTACAGCAAAAACTATTCTTAAACCTACCAAGCCTCCTACTATCATTAT
GAATAATTTTATATACCACAGCCAATTTGTTATGTTAAACCAATTCCACAAACTTGCCCATTTATCTAAT
TCCAATAATTCTTGTTCATTCTTTTCTTGCTGGTTTTGCGATTCTTCAATTAAGGAGTGTATTAAGCTTG
TGTAATTGTTAATTTCTCTGTCCCACTCCATCCAGGTCGTGTGATTCCAAATCTGTTCCAGAGATTTATT
ACTCCAACTAGCATTCCAAGGCACAGCAGTGGTGCAAATGAGTTTTCCAGAGCAACCCCAAATCCCCAGG
AGCTGTTGATCCTTTAGGTATCTTTCCACAGCCAGGATTCTTGCCTGGAGCTGCTTGATGCCCCAGACTG
TGAGTTGCAACAGATGCTGTTGCGCCTCAATAGCCCTCAGCAAATTGTTCTGCTGCTGCACTATACCAGA
CAATAATTGTCTGGCCTGTACCGTCAGCGTCATTGACGCTGCGCCCATAGTGCTTCCTGCTGCTCCCAAG
AACCCAAGGAACAAAGCTCCTATTCCCACTGCTCTTTTTTCTCTCTGCACCACTCTTCTCTTTGCCTTGG
TGGGTGCTACTCCTAATGGTTCAATTTTTACTACTTTATATTTATATAATTCACTTCTCCAATTGTCCCT
CATATCTCCTCCTCCAGGTCTGAAGATCAGCGGCCGCTTGCTGTGCGGTGGTCTTACTTTTGTTTTGCTC
TTCCTCTATCTTGTCTAAAGCTTCCTTGGTGTCTTTTATCTCTATCCTTTGATGCACACAATAGAGGGTT
GCTACTGTATTATATAATGATCTAAGTTCTTCTGATCCTGTCTGAAGGGATGGTTGTAGCTGTCCCAGTA
TTTGTCTACAGCCTTCTGATGTTTCTAACAGGCCAGGATTAACTGCGAATCGTTCTAGCTCCCTGCTTGC
CCATACTATATGTTTTAATTTATATTTTTTCTTTCCCCCTGGCCTTAACCGAATTTTTTCCCATCGCGAT
CTAATTCTCCCCCGCTTAATACTGACGCTCTCGCACCCATCTCTCTCCTTCTAGCCTCCGCTAGTCAAAA
TTTTTGGCGTACTCACCAGTCGCCGCCCCTCGCCTCTTGCCGTGCGCGCTTCAGCAAGCCGAGTCCTGCG
TCGAGAGAGCTCCTCTGGTTTCCCTTTCGCTTTCAAGTCCCTGTTCGGGCGCCACTGCTAGAGATTTTCC
ACACTGACTAAAAGGGTCTGAGGGATCTCTAGTTACCAGAGTCACACAACAGACGGGCACACACTACTTG
AAGCACTCAAGGCAAGCTTTATTGAGGCTTAAGCAGTGGGTTCCCTAGTTAGCCAGAGAGCTCCCAGGCT
CAGATCTGGTCTAACCAGAGAGACCCAGTACAGGCAAAACGCGCTGCTTATATAGACCTCCCACCGTACA
CGCCTACCGCCCATTTGCGTCAATGGGGCGGAGTTGTTACGACATTTTGGAAAGTCCCGTTGATTTTGGT
GCCAAAACAAACTCCCATTGACGTCAATGGGGTGGAGACTTGGAAATCCCCGTGAGTCAAACCGCTATCC
ACGCCCATTGATGTACTGCCAAAACCGCATCACCATGGTAATAGCGATGACTAATACGTAGATGTACTGC
CAAGTAGGAAAGTCCCATAAGGTCATGTACTGGGCATAATGCCAGGCGGGCCATTTACCGTCATTGACGT
CAATAGGGGGCGTACTTGGCATATGATACACTTGATGTACTGCCAAGTGGGCAGTTTACCGTAAATACTC
CACCCATTGACGTCAATGGAAAGTCCCTATTGGCGTTACTATGGGAACATACGTCATTATTGACGTCAAT
GGGCGGGGGTCGTTGGGCGGTCAGCCAGGCGGGCCATTTACCGTAAGTTATGTAACGCGGAACTCCATAT
ATGGGCTATGAACTAATGACCCCGTAATTGATTACTATTAATAACTAGTCAATAATCAATGTCAACGCGC
GCGTATATCTGGCCCGTACATCGCGAAGCAGCGCAAAACGCCTAACCCTAAGCAGATTCTTCATGCAATT
GTCGGTCAAGCCTTGCCTTGTTGTAGCTTAAATTTTGCTCGCGCACTACTCAGCGACCTCCAACACACAA
GCAGGGAGCAGATACTGGCTTAACTATGCGGCATCAGAGCAGATTGTACTGAGAGTGCACCATAGGGGAT
CGGGAGATCTCCCGATCCGTCGACGTCAGGTGGCACTTTTCGGGGAAATGTGCGCGGAACCCCTATTTGT
TTATTTTTCTAAATACATTCAAATATGTATCCGCTCATGAGACAATAACCCTGATAAATGCTTCAATAAT
ATTGAAAAAGGAAGAGTATGAGTATTCAACATTTCCGTGTCGCCCTTATTCCCTTTTTTGCGGCATTTTG
CCTTCCTGTTTTTGCTCACCCAGAAACGCTGGTGAAAGTAAAAGATGCTGAAGATCAGTTGGGTGCACGA
GTGGGTTACATCGAACTGGATCTCAACAGCGGTAAGATCCTTGAGAGTTTTCGCCCCGAAGAACGTTTTC
CAATGATGAGCACTTTTAAAGTTCTGCTATGTGGCGCGGTATTATCCCGTATTGACGCCGGGCAAGAGCA
ACTCGGTCGCCGCATACACTATTCTCAGAATGACTTGGTTGAGTACTCACCAGTCACAGAAAAGCATCTT
ACGGATGGCATGACAGTAAGAGAATTATGCAGTGCTGCCATAACCATGAGTGATAACACTGCGGCCAACT
TACTTCTGACAACGATCGGAGGACCGAAGGAGCTAACCGCTTTTTTGCACAACATGGGGGATCATGTAAC
TCGCCTTGATCGTTGGGAACCGGAGCTGAATGAAGCCATACCAAACGACGAGCGTGACACCACGATGCCT
GTAGCAATGGCAACAACGTTGCGCAAACTATTAACTGGCGAACTACTTACTCTAGCTTCCCGGCAACAAT
TAATAGACTGGATGGAGGCGGATAAAGTTGCAGGACCACTTCTGCGCTCGGCCCTTCCGGCTGGCTGGTT
TATTGCTGATAAATCTGGAGCCGGTGAGCGTGGGTCTCGCGGTATCATTGCAGCACTGGGGCCAGATGGT
AAGCCCTCCCGTATCGTAGTTATCTACACGACGGGGAGTCAGGCAACTATGGATGAACGAAATAGACAGA
TCGCTGAGATAGGTGCCTCACTGATTAAGCATTGGTAACTGTCAGACCAAGTTTACTCATATATACTTTA
GATTGATTTAAAACTTCATTTTTAATTTAAAAGGATCTAGGTGAAGATCCTTTTTGATAATCTCATGACC
AAAATCCCTTAACGTGAGTTTTCGTTCCACTGAGCGTCAGACCCCGTAGAAAAGATCAAAGGATCTTCTT
GAGATCCTTTTTTTCTGCGCGTAATCTGCTGCTTGCAAACAAAAAAACCACCGCTACCAGCGGTGGTTTG
TTTGCCGGATCAAGAGCTACCAACTCTTTTTCCGAAGGTAACTGGCTTCAGCAGAGCGCAGATACCAAAT
ACTGTTCTTCTAGTGTAGCCGTAGTTAGGCCACCACTTCAAGAACTCTGTAGCACCGCCTACATACCTCG
CTCTGCTAATCCTGTTACCAGTGGCTGCTGCCAGTGGCGATAAGTCGTGTCTTACCGGGTTGGACTCAAG
ACGATAGTTACCGGATAAGGCGCAGCGGTCGGGCTGAACGGGGGGTTCGTGCACACAGCCCAGCTTGGAG
CGAACGACCTACACCGAACTGAGATACCTACAGCGTGAGCTATGAGAAAGCGCCACGCTTCCCGAAGGGA
GAAAGGCGGACAGGTATCCGGTAAGCGGCAGGGTCGGAACAGGAGAGCGCACGAGGGAGCTTCCAGGGGG
AAACGCCTGGTATCTTTATAGTCCTGTCGGGTTTCGCCACCTCTGACTTGAGCGTCGATTTTTGTGATGC
TCGTCAGGGGGGCGGAGCCTATGGAAAAACGCCAGCAACGCGGCCTTTTTACGGTTCCTGGCCTTTTGCT
GGCCTTTTGCTCACATGTTCTTTCCTGCGTTATCCCCTGATTCTGTGGATAACCGTATTACCGCCTTTGA
GTGAGCTGATACCGCTCGCCGCAGCCGAACGACCGAGCGCAGCGAGTCAGTGAGCGAGGAAGCGGAAGAG
CGCCCAATACGCAAACCGCCTCTCCCCGCGCGTTGGCCGATTCATTAATGCAGCTGGCACGACAGGTTTC
CCGACTGGAAAGCGGGCAGTGAGCGCAACGCAATTAATGTGAGTTAGCTCACTCATTAGGCACCCCAGGC
TTTACACTTTATGCTTCCGGCTCGTATGTTGTGTGGAATTGTGAGCGGATAACAATTTCACACAGGAAAC
AGCTATGACCATGATTACGCCAAGCTCTAGCTAGAGGTCGACGGTATACAGACATGATAAGATACATTGA
TGAGTTTGGACAAACCACAACTAGAATGCAGTGAAAAAAATGCTTTATTTGTGAAATTTGTGATGCTATT
GCTTTATTTGTAACCATTATAAGCTGCAATAAACAAGTTGGGGTGGGCGAAGAACTCCAGCATGAGATCC
CCGCGCTGGAGGATCATCCAGCCGGCGTCCCGGAAAACGATTCCGAAGCCCAACCTTTCATAGAAGGCGG
CGGTGGAATCGAAATCTCGTAGCACGTGTCAGTCCTGCTCCTCGGCCACGAAGTGCACGCAGTTGCCGGC
CGGGTCGCGCAGGGCGAACTCCCGCCCCCACGGCTGCTCGCCGATCTCGGTCATGGCCGGCCCGGAGGCG
TCCCGGAAGTTCGTGGACACGACCTCCGACCACTCGGCGTACAGCTCGTCCAGGCCGCGCACCCACACCC
AGGCCAGGGTGTTGTCCGGCACCACCTGGTCCTGGACCGCGCTGATGAACAGGGTCACGTCGTCCCGGAC
CACACCGGCGAAGTCGTCCTCCACGAAGTCCCGGGAGAACCCGAGCCGGTCGGTCCAGAACTCGACCGCT
CCGGCGACGTCGCGCGCGGTGAGCACCGGAACGGCACTGGTCAACTTGGCCATGGTTTAGTTCCTCACCT
TGTCGTATTATACTATGCCGATATACTATGCCGATGATTAATTGTCAACACGTGCTGATCAGATCCGAAA
ATGGATATACAAGCTCCCGGGAGCTTTTTGCAAAAGCCTAGGCCTCCAAAAAAGCCTCCTCACTACTTCT
GGAATAGCTCAGAGGCAGAGGCGGCCTCGGCCTCTGCATAAATAAAAAAAATTAGTCAGCCATGGGGCGG
AGAATGGGCGGAACTGGGCGGAGTTAGGGGCGGGATGGGCGGAGTTAGGGGCGGGACTATGGTTGCTGAC
TAATTGAGATGCATGCTTTGCATACTTCTGCCTGCTGGGGAGCCTGGGGACTTTCCACACCTGGTTGCTG
ACTAATTGAGATGCATGCTTTGCATACTTCTGCCTGCTGGGGAGCCTGGGGACTTTCCACACCCTAACTG
ACACACATTCCACAGAATTAATTCGCGTTAAATTTTTGTTAAATCAGCTCATTTTTTAACCAATAGGCCG
AAATCGGCAAAATCCCTTATAAATCAAAAGAATAGACCGAGATAGGGT
[37 nt withheld, positions 5789-5825]
AAAGAACGTGGACTCCAACGTCAAAGG
[49 nt withheld, positions 5853-5901]
T
[91 nt withheld, positions 5903-5993]
G
[124 nt withheld, positions 5995-6118]
GGGGATACCCCCTAGAGCCCCAGCTGGTTCTTTCCGCCTCAGAAGCCATAGAGCCCACCGCATCCCCAGC
ATGCCTGCTATTGTCTTCCCAATCCTCCCCCTTGCTGTCCTGCCCCACCCCACCCCCCAGAATAGAATGA
CACCTACTCAGACAATGCGATGCAATTTCCTCATTTTATTAGGAAAGGACAGTGGGAGTGGCACCTTCCA
GGGTCAAGGAAGGCACGGGGGAGGGGCAAACAACAGATGGCTGGCAACTAGAAGGCACAGTCGAGGCTGA
TCAGCGGGTTTAAACGGGCCCTGCTAGAGATTTTCCACACTGACTAAAAGGGTCTGAGGGATCTCTAGTT
ACCAGAGTCACACAACAGACGGGCACACACTACTTGAAGCACTCAAGGCAAGCTTTATTGAGGCTTAAGC
AGTGGGTTCCCTAGTTAGCCAGAGAGCTCCCAGGCTCAGATCTGGTCTAACCAGAGAGACCCAGTACAAG
CAAAAAGCAGATCTTGTCTTCGTTGGGAGTGAATTAGCCCTTCCAGTCCCCCCTTTTCTTTTAAAAAGTG
GCTAAGATCTACAGCTGCCTTGTAAGTCATTGGTCTTAAAGTCGACGCGGGGAGGCGGCCCAAAGGGAGA
TCCGACTCGTCTGAGGGCGAAGGCGAAGACGCGGAAGAGGCCGCAGAGCCGGCAGCAGGCCGCGGGAAGG
AAGGTCCGCTGGATTGAGGGCCGAAGGGACGTAGCAGAAGGACGTCCCGCGCAGAATCCAGGTGGCAACA
CAGGCGAGCAGCCAAGGAAAGGACGATGATTTCCCCGACAACACCACGGAATTGTCAGTGCCCAACAGCC
GAGCCCCTGTCCAGCAGCGGGCAAGGCAGGCGGCGATGAGTTCCGCCGTGGCAATAGGGAGGGGGAAAGC
GAAAGTCCCGGAAAGGAGCTGACAGGTGGTGGCAATGCCCCAACCAGTGGGGGTTGCGTCAGCAAACACA
GTGCACACCACGCCACGTTGCCTGACAACGGGCCACAACTCCTCATAAAGAGACAGCAACCAGGATTTAT
ACAAGGAGGAGAAAATGAAAGCCATACGGGAAGCAATAGCATGATACAAAGGCATTAAAGCAGCGTATCC
ACATAGCGTAAAAGGAGCAACATAGTTAAGAATACCAGTCAATCTTTCACAAATTTTGTAATCCAGAGGT
TGATTGTCGACTTAACGCGTTCAGAAGAACTCGTCAAGAAGGCGATAGAAGGCGATGCGCTGCGAATCGG
GAGCGGCGATACCGTAAAGCACGAGGAAGCGGTCAGCCCATTCGCCGCCAAGCTCTTCAGCAATATCACG
GGTAGCCAACGCTATGTCCTGATAGCGGTCCGCCACACCCAGCCGGCCACAGTCGATGAATCCAGAAAAG
CGGCCATTTTCCACCATGATATTCGGCAAGCAGGCATCGCCATGGGTCACGACGAGATCCTCGCCGTCGG
GCATGCGCGCCTTGAGCCTGGCGAACAGTTCGGCTGGCGCGAGCCCCTGATGCTCTTCGTCCAGATCATC
CTGATCGACAAGACCGGCTTCCATCCGAGTACGTGCTCGCTCGATGCGATGTTTCGCTTGGTGGTCGAAT
GGGCAGGTAGCCGGATCAAGCGTATGCAGCCGCCGCATTGCATCAGCCATGATGGATACTTTCTCGGCAG
GAGCAAGGTGAGATGACAGGAGATCCTGCCCCGGCACTTCGCCCAATAGCAGCCAGTCCCTTCCCGCTTC
AGTGACAACGTCGAGCACAGCTGCGCAAGGAACGCCCGTCGTGGCCAGCCACGATAGCCGCGCTGCCTCG
TCCTGCAGTTCATTCAGGGCACCGGACAGGTCGGTCTTGACAAAAAGAACCGGGCGCCCCTGCGCTGACA
GCCGGAACACGGCGGCATCAGAGCAGCCGATTGTCTGTTGTGCCCAGTCATAGCCGAATAGCCTCTCCAC
CCAAGCGGCCGGAGAACCTGCGTGCAATCCATCTTGTTCAATCGGTCCAGGATTCTCTTCGACATCTCCG
GCTTGTTTCAGCAGAGAGAAGTTTGTTGCGCCGGATCCCTTATCGTCATCGTCTTTGTAATCTTTCTTCT
TCTTAGCCTGTCCAGCCTTCTTTGTGGCGGCAGGTCGCTTGTCGCCTCCCAGCTGAGACAGGTCGATCCG
TGTCTCGTACAGGCCGGTGATGCTCTGGTGGATCAGGGTGGCGTCCAGCACCTCTTTGGTGCTGGTGTAC
CTCTTCCGGTCGATGGTGGTGTCAAAGTACTTGAAGGCGGCAGGGGCTCCCAGATTGGTCAGGGTAAACA
GGTGGATGATATTCTCGGCCTGCTCTCTGATGGGCTTATCCCGGTGCTTGTTGTAGGCGGACAGCACTTT
GTCCAGATTAGCGTCGGCCAGGATCACTCTCTTGGAGAACTCGCTGATCTGCTCGATGATCTCGTCCAGG
TAGTGCTTGTGCTGTTCCACAAACAGCTGTTTCTGCTCATTATCCTCGGGGGAGCCCTTCAGCTTCTCAT
AGTGGCTGGCCAGGTACAGGAAGTTCACATATTTGGAGGGCAGGGCCAGTTCGTTTCCCTTCTGCAGTTC
GCCGGCAGAGGCCAGCATTCTCTTCCGGCCGTTTTCCAGCTCGAACAGGGAGTACTTAGGCAGCTTGATG
ATCAGGTCCTTTTTCACTTCTTTGTAGCCCTTGGCTTCCAGAAAGTCGATGGGATTCTTCTCGAAGCTGC
TTCTTTCCATGATGGTGATCCCCAGCAGCTCTTTCACACTCTTCAGTTTCTTGGACTTGCCCTTTTCCAC
TTTGGCCACCACCAGCACAGAATAGGCCACGGTGGGGCTGTCGAAGCCGCCGTACTTCTTAGGGTCCCAG
TCCTTCTTTCTGGCGATCAGCTTATCGCTGTTCCTCTTGGGCAGGATAGACTCTTTGCTGAAGCCGCCTG
TCTGCACCTCGGTCTTTTTCACGATATTCACTTGGGGCATGCTCAGCACTTTCCGCACGGTGGCAAAATC
CCGGCCCTTATCCCACACGATCTCCCCGGTTTCGCCGTTTGTCTCGATCAGAGGCCGCTTCCGGATCTCG
CCGTTGGCCAGGGTAATCTCGGTCTTGAAAAAGTTCATGATGTTGCTGTAGAAGAAGTACTTGGCGGTAG
CCTTGCCGATTTCCTGCTCGCTCTTGGCGATCATCTTCCGCACGTCGTACACCTTGTAGTCGCCGTACAC
GAACTCGCTTTCCAGCTTAGGGTACTTTTTGATCAGGGCGGTTCCCACGACGGCGTTCAGGTAGGCGTCG
TGGGCGTGGTGGTAGTTGTTGATCTCGCGCACTTTGTAAAACTGGAAATCCTTCCGGAAATCGGACACCA
GCTTGGACTTCAGGGTGATCACTTTCACTTCCCGGATCAGCTTGTCATTCTCGTCGTACTTAGTGTTCAT
CCGGGAGTCCAGGATCTGTGCCACGTGCTTTGTGATCTGCCGGGTTTCCACCAGCTGTCTCTTGATGAAG
CCGGCCTTATCCAGTTCGCTCAGGCCGCCTCTCTCGGCCTTGGTCAGATTGTCGAACTTTCTCTGGGTAA
TCAGCTTGGCGTTCAGCAGCTGCCGCCAGTAGTTCTTCATCTTCTTCACGACCTCTTCGGAGGGCACGTT
GTCGCTCTTGCCCCGGTTCTTGTCGCTTCTGGTCAGCACCTTGTTGTCGATGGAGTCGTCCTTCAGAAAG
CTCTGAGGCACGATATGGTCCACATCGTAGTCGGACAGCCGGTTGATGTCCAGTTCCTGGTCCACGTACA
TATCCCGCCCATTCTGCAGGTAGTACAGGTACAGCTTCTCGTTCTGCAGCTGGGTGTTTTCCACGGGGTG
TTCTTTCAGGATCTGGCTGCCCAGCTCTTTGATGCCCTCTTCGATCCGCTTCATTCTCTCGCGGCTGTTC
TTCTGTCCCTTCTGGGTGGTCTGGTTCTCTCTGGCCATTTCGATCACGATGTTCTCGGGCTTGTGCCGGC
CCATCACTTTCACGAGCTCGTCCACCACCTTCACTGTCTGCAGGATGCCCTTCTTAATGGCGGGGCTGCC
GGCCAGATTGGCAATGTGCTCGTGCAGGCTATCGCCCTGGCCGGACACCTGGGCTTTCTGGATGTCCTCT
TTAAAGGTCAGGCTGTCGTCGTGGATCAGCTGCATGAAGTTTCTGTTGGCGAAGCCGTCGGACTTCAGGA
AATCCAGGATTGTCTTGCCGGACTGCTTGTCCCGGATGCCGTTGATCAGCTTCCGGCTCAGCCTGCCCCA
GCCGGTGTATCTCCGCCGCTTCAGCTGCTTCATCACTTTGTCGTCGAACAGGTGGGCATAGGTTTTCAGC
CGTTCCTCGATCATCTCTCTGTCCTCAAACAGTGTCAGGGTCAGCACGATATCTTCCAGAATGTCCTCGT
TTTCCTCATTGTCCAGGAAGTCCTTGTCCTTGATAATTTTCAGCAGATCGTGGTATGTGCCCAGGGAGGC
GTTGAACCGATCTTCCACGCCGGAGATTTCCACGGAGTCGAAGCACTCGATTTTCTTGAAGTAGTCCTCT
TTCAGCTGCTTCACGGTCACTTTCCGGTTGGTCTTGAACAGCAGGTCCACGATGGCCTTTTTCTGCTCGC
CGCTCAGGAAGGCGGGCTTTCTCATTCCCTCGGTCACGTATTTCACTTTGGTCAGCTCGTTATACACGGT
GAAGTACTCGTACAGCAGGCTGTGCTTGGGCAGCACCTTCTCGTTGGGCAGGTTCTTATCGAAGTTGGTC
ATCCGCTCGATGAAGCTCTGGGCGGAAGCGCCCTTGTCCACCACTTCCTCGAAGTTCCAGGGGGTGATGG
TTTCCTCGCTCTTTCTGGTCATCCAGGCGAATCTGCTGTTTCCCCTGGCCAGAGGGCCCACGTAGTAGGG
GATGCGGAAGGTCAGGATCTTCTCGATCTTTTCCCGGTTGTCCTTCAGGAATGGGTAAAAATCTTCCTGC
CGCCGCAGAATGGCGTGCAGCTCTCCCAGGTGGATCTGGTGGGGGATGCTGCCGTTGTCGAAGGTCCGCT
GCTTCCGCAGCAGGTCCTCTCTGTTCAGCTTCACGAGCAGTTCCTCGGTGCCGTCCATCTTTTCCAGGAT
GGGCTTGATGAACTTGTAGAACTCTTCCTGGCTGGCTCCGCCGTCAATGTAGCCGGCGTAGCCGTTCTTG
CTCTGGTCGAAGAAAATCTCTTTGTACTTCTCAGGCAGCTGCTGCCGCACGAGAGCTTTCAGCAGGGTCA
GGTCCTGGTGGTGCTCGTCGTATCTCTTGATCATAGAGGCGCTCAGGGGGGCCTTGGTGATCTCGGTGTT
CACTCTCAGGATGTCGCTCAGCAGGATGGCGTCGGACAGGTTCTTGGCGGCCAGAAACAGGTCGGCGTAC
TGGTCGCCGATCTGGGCCAGCAGGTTGTCCAGGTCGTCGTCGTAGGTGTCCTTGCTCAGCTGCAGTTTGG
CATCCTCGGCCAGGTCGAAGTTGCTCTTGAAGTTGGGGGTCAGGCCCAGGCTCAGGGCAATCAGGTTTCC
GAACAGGCCATTCTTCTTCTCGCCGGGCAGCTGGGCGATCAGATTTTCCAGCCGTCTGCTCTTGCTCAGT
CTGGCAGACAGGATGGCCTTGGCGTCCACGCCGCTGGCGTTGATGGGGTTTTCCTCGAACAGCTGGTTGT
AGGTCTGCACCAGCTGGATGAACAGCTTGTCCACGTCGCTGTTGTCGGGGTTCAGGTCGCCCTCGATCAG
GAAGTGGCCCCGGAACTTGATCATGTGGGCCAGGGCCAGATAGATCAGCCGCAGGTCGGCCTTGTCGGTG
CTGTCCACCAGTTTCTTTCTCAGGTGGTAGATGGTGGGGTACTTCTCGTGGTAGGCCACCTCGTCCACGA
TGTTGCCGAAGATGGGGTGCCGCTCGTGCTTCTTATCCTCTTCCACCAGGAAGGACTCTTCCAGTCTGTG
GAAGAAGCTGTCGTCCACCTTGGCCATCTCGTTGCTGAAGATCTCTTGCAGATAGCAGATCCGGTTCTTC
CGTCTGGTGTATCTTCTTCTGGCGGTTCTCTTCAGCCGGGTGGCCTCGGCTGTTTCGCCGCTGTCGAACA
GCAGGGCTCCGATCAGGTTCTTCTTGATGCTGTGCCGGTCGGTGTTGCCCAGCACCTTGAATTTCTTGCT
GGGCACCTTGTACTCGTCGGTGATCACGGCCCAGCCCACAGAGTTGGTGCCGATGTCCAGGCCGATGCTG
TACTTCTTGTCCATGGTGGCAGCGCTCTAGAACCGGTCCTGTGTTCTGGCGGCAAACCCGTTGCGAAAAA
GAACGTTCACGGCGACTACTGCACTTATATACGGTTCTCCCCCACCCTCGGGAAAAAGGCGGAGCCAGTA
CACGACATCACTTTCCCAGTTTACCCCGCGCCACCTTCTCTAGGCACCGGATCAATTGCCGACCCCTCCC
CCCAACTTCTCGGGGACTGTGGGCGATGTGCGCTCTGCCCACTGACGGGCACCGGAGCCAATTCCCACTC
CTTTCAAGACCTAGCTAGCGAATTCAAAAAAGCACCGACTCGGTGCCACTTTTTCAAGTTGATAACGGAC
TAGCCTTATTTTAACTTGCTATTTCTAGCTCTAAAACGTTGGAGTTCCACCTCGAAGCGGTGTTTCGTCC
TTTCCACAAGATATATAAAGCCAAGAAATCGAAATACTTTCAAGTTACGGTAAGCATATGATAGTCCATT
TTAAAACATAATTTTAAAACTGCAAACTACCCAAGAAATTATTACTTTCTACGTCACGTATTTTGTACTA
ATATCTTTGTGTTTACAGTCAAATTAATTCTAATTATCTCTCTAACAGCCTTGTATCGTATATGCAAATA
TGAAGGAATCATGGGAAATAGGCCCTCGGTACCTTAATTAACCAAACTGGATCTCTGCTGTCCCTGTAAT
AAACCCGAAAATTTTGAATTTTTGTAATTTGTTTTTGTAATTCTTTAGTTTGTATGTCTGTTGCTATTAT
GTCTACTATTCTTTCCCCTGCACTGTACCCCCCAATCCCCCCTTTTCTTTTAAAATTGTGGATGAATACT
GCCATTTGTCTGCAGAATTGGCGC
